Addgene plasmid #65006: pCRISPathBrick
Purpose: (Empty Backbone) E. coli vector for expression of S. pyogenes dCas9, tracrRNA, and nontargeting CRISPR array with BsaI site for inserting user-defined spacer-repeat bricks
Depositing lab: Mattheos Koffas. Depositing organization: Rensselaer Polytechnic Institute. Publication: CRISPathBrick: Modular Combinatorial Assembly of Type II-A CRISPR Arrays for dCas9-Mediated Multiplex Transcriptional Repression in E. coli. Cress BF, Toparlak OD, Guleria S, Lebovich M, Stieglitz JT, Englaender JA, Jones JA, Linhardt RJ, Koffas MA. ACS Synth Biol. 2015 Mar 30. 10.1021/acssynbio.5b00012 PubMed 25822415.
Backbone
  Vector backbone: pdCas9-Marraffini (pACYC184)
  Backbone size (bp): 9326
  Vector type: Bacterial Expression, CRISPR, Synthetic Biology
  Promoter: Constitutive native promoters
Growth in bacteria
  Bacterial resistance: Chloramphenicol, 25 μg/mL
  Growth temperature: 37°C
  Growth strain: DH5alpha
  Copy number: Low Copy
Gene/Insert
  Cloning method: Restriction Enzyme
  Sequencing primers: 5′ CGCATTGATTTGAGTCAGCTAGGAGG
Terms and licenses: Academic/Nonprofit Terms; Industry Terms: Not Available to Industry
How to cite: pCRISPathBrick was a gift from Mattheos Koffas (Addgene plasmid # 65006 ; http://n2t.net/addgene:65006 ; RRID:Addgene_65006)
