[The description below was written by a language model from this plasmid's Addgene catalogue record and pLannotate feature annotations shown in this document.]
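Description:
pCRISPathBrick is a 9,326 bp empty-backbone bacterial expression vector for CRISPR interference in E. coli, derived from the pACYC184-based pdCas9 plasmid. It replicates from the p15A origin, which keeps copy number low and is compatible with ColE1-type plasmids carried in the same cell. Selection is by chloramphenicol, through a cat (chloramphenicol acetyltransferase) gene driven by its own promoter. The annotation also picks up several leftovers of the pACYC184 scaffold: the tet promoter and multiple disrupted fragments of the tetracycline resistance gene flanking the CRISPR cassette, an IS1 fragment, a short RSF ori-like match and a resD fragment. None of these appears to be intact, and tetracycline resistance is not listed as a marker.

The payload is a Streptococcus pyogenes type II-A CRISPR system, with its components expressed from constitutive native promoters according to the record. It comprises the tracrRNA on the reverse strand and the dCas9 coding sequence, whose D10A and H840A mutations abolish nuclease activity while retaining RNA-guided DNA binding. Downstream lies a minimal CRISPR array made of the crRNA leader followed by two full direct repeats and a partial third. This array is nontargeting and carries a BsaI site into which user-designed spacer-repeat "bricks" are inserted by restriction cloning, allowing arrays to be extended stepwise. Transcribed arrays are processed with the tracrRNA into individual crRNAs that direct dCas9 to chosen loci, blocking transcription without cutting DNA. The construct is intended for modular, combinatorial assembly of multi-spacer arrays for multiplexed transcriptional repression in E. coli, for example in synthetic biology work.
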