Features (pLannotate 1.2.2; 17 found; start..end, strand, type, name):
    220..322     -  promoter       cat promoter: promoter of the E. coli cat gene encoding chloramphenicol acetyltransferase
    443..586     +  mobile_element IS1 (fragment): prokaryotic transposable element IS1
    705..760     -  rep_origin     RSF ori (fragment): Plasmids containing the RSF 1030 origin of replication can be propagated in E. coli cells that contain additional plasmids with compatible origins.
    848..1393    -  rep_origin     p15A ori: Plasmids containing the medium-copy-number p15A origin of replication can be propagated in E. coli cells that contain a second plasmid with the ColE1 origin.
   1505..1533    +  promoter       tet promoter: E. coli promoter for tetracycline efflux protein gene
   1581..1682    +  CDS            TcR (fragment): tetracycline efflux protein; tet; confers resistance to tetracycline
   1851..1929    -  misc_RNA       tracrRNA: trans-activating CRISPR RNA for the Streptococcus pyogenes CRISPR/Cas9 system
   2225..6331    +  CDS            dCas9: catalytically dead mutant of the Cas9 endonuclease from the Streptococcus pyogenes Type II CRISPR/Cas system RNA-guided DNA-binding protein that lacks endonuclease activity due to the D10A mutation in the RuvC catalytic domain and the H840A mutation in the HNH catalytic domain
   6352..6483    +  misc_feature   crRNA leader: crRNA leader sequence for the Streptococcus pyogenes CRISPR/Cas system
   6484..6519    +  repeat_region  DR: direct repeat for the Streptococcus pyogenes CRISPR/Cas system
   6550..6585    +  repeat_region  DR: direct repeat for the Streptococcus pyogenes CRISPR/Cas system
   6616..6642    +  repeat_region  DR (fragment): direct repeat for the Streptococcus pyogenes CRISPR/Cas system
   6764..7852    +  CDS            TcR (fragment): tetracycline efflux protein; tet; confers resistance to tetracycline
   8356..8449    +  CDS            TcR (fragment): tetracycline efflux protein; tet; confers resistance to tetracycline
   8446..8503    -  CDS            TcR (fragment): tetracycline efflux protein; tet; confers resistance to tetracycline
   8493..8588    +  CDS            resD (fragment): REDF_ECOLI - Also known as D. Protein inferred from homology: Swiss-Prot protein existence level 3. Acts as a repressor of transcription and as a site-specific resolvase that cleaves at the RfsF site. From Escherichia coli (strain K12).
   8886..219     -  CDS            CmR (across the origin): chloramphenicol acetyltransferase; cat; confers resistance to chloramphenicol
>Addgene plasmid #65006 | pCRISPathBrick | depositor full sequence | sequence record 109903 | Full plasmid
GAATTCCGGATGAGCATTCATCAGGCGGGCAAGAATGTGAATAAAGGCCGGATAAAACTTGTGCTTATTT
TTCTTTACGGTCTTTAAAAAGGCCGTAATATCCAGCTGAACGGTCTGGTTATAGGTACATTGAGCAACTG
ACTGAAATGCCTCAAAATGTTCTTTACGATGCCATTGGGATATATCAACGGTGGTATATCCAGTGATTTT
TTTCTCCATTTTAGCTTCCTTAGCTCCTGAAAATCTCGATAACTCAAAAAATACGCCCGGTAGTGATCTT
ATTTCATTATGGTGAAAGTTGGAACCTCTTACGTGCCGATCAACGTCTCATTTTCGCCAAAAGTTGGCCC
AGGGCTTCCCGGTATCAACAGGGACACCAGGATTTATTTATTCTGCGAAGTGATCTTCCGTCACAGGTAT
TTATTCGGCGCAAAGTGCGTCGGGTGATGCTGCCAACTTACTGATTTAGTGTATGATGGTGTTTTTGAGG
TGCTCCAGTGGCTTCTGTTTCTATCAGCTGTCCCTCCTGTTCAGCTACTGACGGGGTGGTGCGTAACGGC
AAAAGCACCGCCGGACATCAGCGCTAGCGGAGTGTATACTGGCTTACTATGTTGGCACTGATGAGGGTGT
CAGTGAAGTGCTTCATGTGGCAGGAGAAAAAAGGCTGCACCGGTGCGTCAGCAGAATATGTGATACAGGA
TATATTCCGCTTCCTCGCTCACTGACTCGCTACGCTCGGTCGTTCGACTGCGGCGAGCGGAAATGGCTTA
CGAACGGGGCGGAGATTTCCTGGAAGATGCCAGGAAGATACTTAACAGGGAAGTGAGAGGGCCGCGGCAA
AGCCGTTTTTCCATAGGCTCCGCCCCCCTGACAAGCATCACGAAATCTGACGCTCAAATCAGTGGTGGCG
AAACCCGACAGGACTATAAAGATACCAGGCGTTTCCCCCTGGCGGCTCCCTCGTGCGCTCTCCTGTTCCT
GCCTTTCGGTTTACCGGTGTCATTCCGCTGTTATGGCCGCGTTTGTCTCATTCCACGCCTGACACTCAGT
TCCGGGTAGGCAGTTCGCTCCAAGCTGGACTGTATGCACGAACCCCCCGTTCAGTCCGACCGCTGCGCCT
TATCCGGTAACTATCGTCTTGAGTCCAACCCGGAAAGACATGCAAAAGCACCACTGGCAGCAGCCACTGG
TAATTGATTTAGAGGAGTTAGTCTTGAAGTCATGCGCCGGTTAAGGCTAAACTGAAAGGACAAGTTTTGG
TGACTGCGCTCCTCCAAGCCAGTTACCTCGGTTCAAAGAGTTGGTAGCTCAGAGAACCTTCGAAAAACCG
CCCTGCAAGGCGGTTTTTTCGTTTTCAGAGCAAGAGATTACGCGCAGACCAAAACGATCTCAAGAAGATC
ATCTTATTAATCAGATAAAATATTTCTAGATTTCAGTGCAATTTATCTCTTCAAATGTAGCACCTGAAGT
CAGCCCCATACGATATAAGTTGTAATTCTCATGTTTGACAGCTTATCATCGATAAGCTTTAATGCGGTAG
TTTATCACAGTTAAATTGCTAACGCAGTCAGGCACCGTGTATGAAATCTAACAATGCGCTCATCGTCATC
CTCGGCACCGTCACCCTGGATGCTGTAGGCATAGGCTTGGTTATGCCGGTACTGCCGGGCCTCTTGCGGG
ATTACGAAATCATCCTGTGGAGCTTAGTAGGTTTAGCAAGATGGCAGCGCCTAAATGTAGAATGATAAAA
GGATTAAGAGATTAATTTCCCTAAAAATGATAAAACAAGCGTTTTGAAAGCGCTTGTTTTTTTGGTTTGC
AGTCAGAGTAGAATAGAAGTATCAAAAAAAGCACCGACTCGGTGCCACTTTTTCAAGTTGATAACGGACT
AGCCTTATTTTAACTTGCTATGCTGTTTTGAATGGTTCCAACAAGATTATTTTATAACTTTTATAACAAA
TAATCAAGGAGAAATTCAAAGAAATTTATCAGCCATAAAACAATACTTAATACTATAGAATGATAACAAA
ATAAACTACTTTTTAAAAGAATTTTGTGTTATAATCTATTTATTATTAAGTATTGGGTAATATTTTTTGA
AGAGATATTTTGAAAAAGAAAAATTAAAGCATATTAAACTAATTTCGGAGGTCATTAAAACTATTATTGA
AATCATCAAACTCATTATGGATTTAATTTAAACTTTTTATTTTAGGAGGCAAAAATGGATAAGAAATACT
CAATAGGCTTAGCTATCGGCACAAATAGCGTCGGATGGGCGGTGATCACTGATGAATATAAGGTTCCGTC
TAAAAAGTTCAAGGTTCTGGGAAATACAGACCGCCACAGTATCAAAAAAAATCTTATAGGGGCTCTTTTA
TTTGACAGTGGAGAGACAGCGGAAGCGACTCGTCTCAAACGGACAGCTCGTAGAAGGTATACACGTCGGA
AGAATCGTATTTGTTATCTACAGGAGATTTTTTCAAATGAGATGGCGAAAGTAGATGATAGTTTCTTTCA
TCGACTTGAAGAGTCTTTTTTGGTGGAAGAAGACAAGAAGCATGAACGTCATCCTATTTTTGGAAATATA
GTAGATGAAGTTGCTTATCATGAGAAATATCCAACTATCTATCATCTGCGAAAAAAATTGGTAGATTCTA
CTGATAAAGCGGATTTGCGCTTAATCTATTTGGCCTTAGCGCATATGATTAAGTTTCGTGGTCATTTTTT
GATTGAGGGAGATTTAAATCCTGATAATAGTGATGTGGACAAACTATTTATCCAGTTGGTACAAACCTAC
AATCAATTATTTGAAGAAAACCCTATTAACGCAAGTGGAGTAGATGCTAAAGCGATTCTTTCTGCACGAT
TGAGTAAATCAAGACGATTAGAAAATCTCATTGCTCAGCTCCCCGGTGAGAAGAAAAATGGCTTATTTGG
GAATCTCATTGCTTTGTCATTGGGTTTGACCCCTAATTTTAAATCAAATTTTGATTTGGCAGAAGATGCT
AAATTACAGCTTTCAAAAGATACTTACGATGATGATTTAGATAATTTATTGGCGCAAATTGGAGATCAAT
ATGCTGATTTGTTTTTGGCAGCTAAGAATTTATCAGATGCTATTTTACTTTCAGATATCCTAAGAGTAAA
TACTGAAATAACTAAGGCTCCCCTATCAGCTTCAATGATTAAACGCTACGATGAACATCATCAAGACTTG
ACTCTTTTAAAAGCTTTAGTTCGACAACAACTTCCAGAAAAGTATAAAGAAATCTTTTTTGATCAATCAA
AAAACGGATATGCAGGTTATATTGATGGGGGAGCTAGCCAAGAAGAATTTTATAAATTTATCAAACCAAT
TTTAGAAAAAATGGATGGTACTGAGGAATTATTGGTGAAACTAAATCGTGAAGATTTGCTGCGCAAGCAA
CGGACCTTTGACAACGGCTCTATTCCCCATCAAATTCACTTGGGTGAGCTGCATGCTATTTTGAGAAGAC
AAGAAGACTTTTATCCATTTTTAAAAGACAATCGTGAGAAGATTGAAAAAATCTTGACTTTTCGAATTCC
TTATTATGTTGGTCCATTGGCGCGTGGCAATAGTCGTTTTGCATGGATGACTCGGAAGTCTGAAGAAACA
ATTACCCCATGGAATTTTGAAGAAGTTGTCGATAAAGGTGCTTCAGCTCAATCATTTATTGAACGCATGA
CAAACTTTGATAAAAATCTTCCAAATGAAAAAGTACTACCAAAACATAGTTTGCTTTATGAGTATTTTAC
GGTTTATAACGAATTGACAAAGGTCAAATATGTTACTGAAGGAATGCGAAAACCAGCATTTCTTTCAGGT
GAACAGAAGAAAGCCATTGTTGATTTACTCTTCAAAACAAATCGAAAAGTAACCGTTAAGCAATTAAAAG
AAGATTATTTCAAAAAAATAGAATGTTTTGATAGTGTTGAAATTTCAGGAGTTGAAGATAGATTTAATGC
TTCATTAGGTACCTACCATGATTTGCTAAAAATTATTAAAGATAAAGATTTTTTGGATAATGAAGAAAAT
GAAGATATCTTAGAGGATATTGTTTTAACATTGACCTTATTTGAAGATAGGGAGATGATTGAGGAAAGAC
TTAAAACATATGCTCACCTCTTTGATGATAAGGTGATGAAACAGCTTAAACGTCGCCGTTATACTGGTTG
GGGACGTTTGTCTCGAAAATTGATTAATGGTATTAGGGATAAGCAATCTGGCAAAACAATATTAGATTTT
TTGAAATCAGATGGTTTTGCCAATCGCAATTTTATGCAGCTGATCCATGATGATAGTTTGACATTTAAAG
AAGACATTCAAAAAGCACAAGTGTCTGGACAAGGCGATAGTTTACATGAACATATTGCAAATTTAGCTGG
TAGCCCTGCTATTAAAAAAGGTATTTTACAGACTGTAAAAGTTGTTGATGAATTGGTCAAAGTAATGGGG
CGGCATAAGCCAGAAAATATCGTTATTGAAATGGCACGTGAAAATCAGACAACTCAAAAGGGCCAGAAAA
ATTCGCGAGAGCGTATGAAACGAATCGAAGAAGGTATCAAAGAATTAGGAAGTCAGATTCTTAAAGAGCA
TCCTGTTGAAAATACTCAATTGCAAAATGAAAAGCTCTATCTCTATTATCTCCAAAATGGAAGAGACATG
TATGTGGACCAAGAATTAGATATTAATCGTTTAAGTGATTATGATGTCGATGCCATTGTTCCACAAAGTT
TCCTTAAAGACGATTCAATAGACAATAAGGTCTTAACGCGTTCTGATAAAAATCGTGGTAAATCGGATAA
CGTTCCAAGTGAAGAAGTAGTCAAAAAGATGAAAAACTATTGGAGACAACTTCTAAACGCCAAGTTAATC
ACTCAACGTAAGTTTGATAATTTAACGAAAGCTGAACGTGGAGGTTTGAGTGAACTTGATAAAGCTGGTT
TTATCAAACGCCAATTGGTTGAAACTCGCCAAATCACTAAGCATGTGGCACAAATTTTGGATAGTCGCAT
GAATACTAAATACGATGAAAATGATAAACTTATTCGAGAGGTTAAAGTGATTACCTTAAAATCTAAATTA
GTTTCTGACTTCCGAAAAGATTTCCAATTCTATAAAGTACGTGAGATTAACAATTACCATCATGCCCATG
ATGCGTATCTAAATGCCGTCGTTGGAACTGCTTTGATTAAGAAATATCCAAAACTTGAATCGGAGTTTGT
CTATGGTGATTATAAAGTTTATGATGTTCGTAAAATGATTGCTAAGTCTGAGCAAGAAATAGGCAAAGCA
ACCGCAAAATATTTCTTTTACTCTAATATCATGAACTTCTTCAAAACAGAAATTACACTTGCAAATGGAG
AGATTCGCAAACGCCCTCTAATCGAAACTAATGGGGAAACTGGAGAAATTGTCTGGGATAAAGGGCGAGA
TTTTGCCACAGTGCGCAAAGTATTGTCCATGCCCCAAGTCAATATTGTCAAGAAAACAGAAGTACAGACA
GGCGGATTCTCCAAGGAGTCAATTTTACCAAAAAGAAATTCGGACAAGCTTATTGCTCGTAAAAAAGACT
GGGATCCAAAAAAATATGGTGGTTTTGATAGTCCAACGGTAGCTTATTCAGTCCTAGTGGTTGCTAAGGT
GGAAAAAGGGAAATCGAAGAAGTTAAAATCCGTTAAAGAGTTACTAGGGATCACAATTATGGAAAGAAGT
TCCTTTGAAAAAAATCCGATTGACTTTTTAGAAGCTAAAGGATATAAGGAAGTTAAAAAAGACTTAATCA
TTAAACTACCTAAATATAGTCTTTTTGAGTTAGAAAACGGTCGTAAACGGATGCTGGCTAGTGCCGGAGA
ATTACAAAAAGGAAATGAGCTGGCTCTGCCAAGCAAATATGTGAATTTTTTATATTTAGCTAGTCATTAT
GAAAAGTTGAAGGGTAGTCCAGAAGATAACGAACAAAAACAATTGTTTGTGGAGCAGCATAAGCATTATT
TAGATGAGATTATTGAGCAAATCAGTGAATTTTCTAAGCGTGTTATTTTAGCAGATGCCAATTTAGATAA
AGTTCTTAGTGCATATAACAAACATAGAGACAAACCAATACGTGAACAAGCAGAAAATATTATTCATTTA
TTTACGTTGACGAATCTTGGAGCTCCCGCTGCTTTTAAATATTTTGATACAACAATTGATCGTAAACGAT
ATACGTCTACAAAAGAAGTTTTAGATGCCACTCTTATCCATCAATCCATCACTGGTCTTTATGAAACACG
CATTGATTTGAGTCAGCTAGGAGGTGACTGAAGTATATTTTAGATGAAGATTATTTCTTAATAACTAAAA
ATATGGTATAATACTCTTAATAAATGCAGTAATACAGGGGCTTTTCAAGACTGAAGTCTAGCTGAGACAA
ATAGTGCGATTACGAAATTTTTTAGACAAAAATAGTCTACGAGGTTTTAGAGCTATGCTGTTTTGAATGG
TCCCAAAACTGAGACCTGTCTCGGAAGCTCATAGGACTCGTTTTAGAGCTATGCTGTTTTGAATGGTCCC
AAAACTTCAGCACACTGAGACTTGTTGAGTTCCATGTTTTAGAGCTATGCTGTTTTGAATGGACTCCATT
CAACATTGCCGATGATAACTTGAGAAAGAGGGTTAATACCAGCAGTCGGATACCTTCCTATTCTTTCTGT
TAAAGCGTTTTCATGTTATAATAGGCAAAAGAAGAGTAGTGTGATCGTCCATTCCGACAGCATCGCCAGT
CACTATGGCGTGCTGCTAGCGCTATATGCGTTGATGCAATTTCTATGCGCACCCGTTCTCGGAGCACTGT
CCGACCGCTTTGGCCGCCGCCCAGTCCTGCTCGCTTCGCTACTTGGAGCCACTATCGACTACGCGATCAT
GGCGACCACACCCGTCCTGTGGATCCTCTACGCCGGACGCATCGTGGCCGGCATCACCGGCGCCACAGGT
GCGGTTGCTGGCGCCTATATCGCCGACATCACCGATGGGGAAGATCGGGCTCGCCACTTCGGGCTCATGA
GCGCTTGTTTCGGCGTGGGTATGGTGGCAGGCCCCGTGGCCGGGGGACTGTTGGGCGCCATCTCCTTGCA
TGCACCATTCCTTGCGGCGGCGGTGCTCAACGGCCTCAACCTACTACTGGGCTGCTTCCTAATGCAGGAG
TCGCATAAGGGAGAGCGACGACCGATGCCCTTGAGAGCCTTCAACCCAGTCAGCTCCTTCCGGTGGGCGC
GGGGCATGACTATCGTCGCCGCACTTATGACTGTCTTCTTTATCATGCAACTCGTAGGACAGGTGCCGGC
AGCGCTCTGGGTCATTTTCGGCGAGGACCGCTTTCGCTGGAGCGCGACGATGATCGGCCTGTCGCTTGCG
GTATTCGGAATCTTGCACGCCCTCGCTCAAGCCTTCGTCACTGGTCCCGCCACCAAACGTTTCGGCGAGA
AGCAGGCCATTATCGCCGGCATGGCGGCCGACGCGCTGGGCTACGTCTTGCTGGCGTTCGCGACGCGAGG
CTGGATGGCCTTCCCCATTATGATTCTTCTCGCTTCCGGCGGCATCGGGATGCCCGCGTTGCAGGCCATG
CTGTCCAGGCAGGTAGATGACGACCATCAGGGACAGCTTCAAGGATCGCTCGCGGCTCTTACCAGCCTAA
CTTCGATCATTGGACCGCTGATCGTCACGGCGATTTATGCCGCCTCGGCGAGCACATGGAACGGGTTGGC
ATGGATTGTAGGCGCCGCCCTATACCTTGTCTGCCTCCCCGCGTTGCGTCGCGGTGCATGGAGCCGGGCC
ACCTCGACCTGAATGGAAGCCGGCGGCACCTCGCTAACGGATTCACCACTCCAAGAATTGGAGCCAATCA
ATTCTTGCGGAGAACTGTGAATGCGCAAACCAACCCTTGGCAGAACATATCCATCGCGTCCGCCATCTCC
AGCAGCCGCACGCGGCGCATCTCGGGCAGCGTTGGGTCCTGGCCACGGGTGCGCATGATCGTGCTCCTGT
CGTTGAGGACCCGGCTAGGCTGGCGGGGTTGCCTTACTGGTTAGCAGAATGAATCACCGATACGCGAGCG
AACGTGAAGCGACTGCTGCTGCAAAACGTCTGCGACCTGAGCAACAACATGAATGGTCTTCGGTTTCCGT
GTTTCGTAAAGTCTGGAAACGCGGAAGTCCCCTACGTGCTGCTGAAGTTGCCCGCAACAGAGAGTGGAAC
CAACCGGTGATACCACGATACTATGACTGAGAGTCAACGCCATGAGCGGCCTCATTTCTTATTCTGAGTT
ACAACAGTCCGCACCGCTGTCCGGTAGCTCCTTCCGGTGGGCGCGGGGCATGACTATCGTCGCCGCACTT
ATGACTGTCTTCTTTATCATGCAACTCGTAGGACAGGTGCCGGCAGCGCCCAACAGTCCCCCGGCCACGG
GGCCTGCCACCATACCCACGCCGAAACAAGCGCCCTGCACCATTATGTTCCGGATCTGCATCGCAGGATG
CTGCTGGCTACCCTGTGGAACACCTACATCTGTATTAACGAAGCGCTAACCGTTTTTATCAGGCTCTGGG
AGGCAGAATAAATGATCATATCGTCAATTATTACCTCCACGGGGAGAGCCTGAGCAAACTGGCCTCAGGC
ATTTGAGAAGCACACGGTCACACTGCTTCCGGTAGTCAATAAACCGGTAAACCAGCAATAGACATAAGCG
GCTATTTAACGACCCTGCCCTGAACCGACGACCGGGTCGAATTTGCTTTCGAATTTCTGCCATTCATCCG
CTTATTATCACTTATTCAGGCGTAGCACCAGGCGTTTAAGGGCACCAATAACTGCCTTAAAAAAATTACG
CCCCGCCCTGCCACTCATCGCAGTACTGTTGTAATTCATTAAGCATTCTGCCGACATGGAAGCCATCACA
GACGGCATGATGAACCTGAATCGCCAGCGGCATCAGCACCTTGTCGCCTTGCGTATAATATTTGCCCATG
GTGAAAACGGGGGCGAAGAAGTTGTCCATATTGGCCACGTTTAAATCAAAACTGGTGAAACTCACCCAGG
GATTGGCTGAGACGAAAAACATATTCTCAATAAACCCTTTAGGGAAATAGGCCAGGTTTTCACCGTAACA
CGCCACATCTTGCGAATATATGTGTAGAAACTGCCGGAAATCGTCGTGGTATTCACTCCAGAGCGATGAA
AACGTTTCAGTTTGCTCATGGAAAACGGTGTAACAAGGGTGAACACTATCCCATATCACCAGCTCACCGT
CTTTCATTGCCATACG
