>Addgene plasmid #65006 | pCRISPathBrick | addgene partial sequence | sequence record 114161 | pBRrevBam 5'-GGTGATGTCGGCGATATAGG-3'
ATGCGTCCGGCGTAGAGGATCCACAGGACGGGTGTGGTCGCCATGATCGCGTAGTCGATAGTGGCTCCAA
GTAGCGAAGCGAGCAGGACTGGGCGGCGGCCAAAGCGGTCGGACAGTGCTCCGAGAACGGGTGCGCATAG
AAATTGCATCAACGCATATAGCGCTAGCAGCACGCCATAGTGACTGGCGATGCTGTCGGAATGGACGATC
ACACTACTCTTCTTTTGCCTATTATAACATGAAAACGCTTTAACAGAAAGAATAGGAAGGTATCCGACTG
CTGGTATTAACCCTCTTTCTCAAGTTATCATCGGCAATGTTGAATGGAGTCCATTCAAAACAGCATAGCT
CTAAAACATGGAACTCAACAAGTCTCAGTGTGCTGAAGTTTTGGGACCATTCAAAACAGCATAGCTCTAA
AACGAGTCCTATGAGCTTCCGAGACAGGTCTCAGTTTTGGGACCATTCAAAACAGCATAGCTCTAAAACC
TCGTAGACTATTTTTGTCTAAAAAATTTCGTAATCGCACTATTTGTCTCAGCTAGACTTCAGTCTTGAAA
AGCCCCTGTATTACTGCATTTATTAAGAGTATTATACCATATTTTTAGTTATTAAGAAATAATCTTCATC
TAAAATATACTTCAGTCACCTCCTAGCTGACTCAAATCAATGCGTGTTTCATAAAGACCAGTGATGGATT
GATGGATAAGAGTGGCATCTAAAACTTCTTTTGTAGACGTATATCGTTTACGATCAATTGTTGTATCAAA
ATATTTAAAAGCAGCGGGAGCTCCAAGATTCGTCAACGTAAATAAATGAATAATATTTTCTGCTTGTTCA
CGTATTGGTTTGTCT
