>Addgene plasmid #65006 | pCRISPathBrick | addgene partial sequence | sequence record 114163 | pACYC-F 5'-tgaagtcagccccatacgat-3'
TTAATGCGGTAGTTTATCACAGTTAAATTGCTAACGCAGTCAGGCACCGTGTATGAAATCTAACAATGCG
CTCATCGTCATCCTCGGCACCGTCACCCTGGATGCTGTAGGCATAGGCTTGGTTATGCCGGTACTGCCGG
GCCTCTTGCGGGATTACGAAATCATCCTGTGGAGCTTAGTAGGTTTAGCAAGATGGCAGCGCCTAAATGT
AGAATGATAAAAGGATTAAGAGATTAATTTCCCTAAAAATGATAAAACAAGCGTTTTGAAAGCGCTTGTT
TTTTTGGTTTGCAGTCAGAGTAGAATAGAAGTATCAAAAAAAGCACCGACTCGGTGCCACTTTTTCAAGT
TGATAACGGACTAGCCTTATTTTAACTTGCTATGCTGTTTTGAATGGTTCCAACAAGATTATTTTATAAC
TTTTATAACAAATAATCAAGGAGAAATTCAAAGAAATTTATCAGCCATAAAACAATACTTAATACTATAG
AATGATAACAAAATAAACTACTTTTTAAAAGAATTTTGTGTTATAATCTATTTATTATTAAGTATTGGGT
AATATTTTTTGAAGAGATATTTTGAAAAAGAAAAATTAAAGCATATTAAACTAATTTCGGAGGTCATTAA
AACTATTATTGAAATCATCAAACTCATTATGGATTTAATTTAAACTTTTTATTTTAGGAGGCAAAAATGG
ATAAGAAATACTCAATAGGCTTAGCTATCGGCACAAATAGCGTCGGATGGGCGGTGATCACTGATGAATA
TAAGGTTCCGTCTAAAAA
